>Addgene plasmid #168029 | pET-CVm-Sec22b | addgene full sequence | sequence record 329574 | Addgene NGS Result
ATCCGGATATAGTTCCTCCTTTCAGCAAAAAACCCCTCAAGACCCGTTTAGAGGCCCCAAGGGGTTATGC
TAGTTATTGCTCAGCGGTGGCAGCAGCCAACTCAGCTTCCTTTCGGGCTTTGTTAGCAGCCGGATCTCAG
TGGTGGTGGTGGTGGTGCTTGTACAGCTCGTCCATGCCGAGAGTGATCCCGGCGGCGGTCACGAACTCCA
GCAGGACCATGTGATCGCGCTTCTCGTTGGGGTCTTTGCTCAGGGCGGACTGGTAGCTCAGGTAGTGGTT
GTCGGGCAGCAGCACGGGGCCGTCGCCGATGGGGTTGTTCTGCTGGTAGTGGTCGGCGAGCTGCACGCCG
CCGTCCTCGATGTTGTGGCGGATCTTGAAGTTGGCCTTGATGCCGTTCTTCTGCTTGTCGGCGGTGATAT
AGACGTTGTGGCTGTTGTAGTTGTACTCCAGCTTGTGCCCCAGGATGTTGCCGTCCTCCTTGAAGTCGAT
GCCCTTCAGCTCGATGCGGTTCACCAGGGTGTCGCCCTCGAACTTCACCTCGGCGCGGGTCTTGTAGTTG
CCGTCGTCCTTGAAGAAGATGGTGCGCTCCTGGACGTAGCCTTCGGGCATGGCGGACTTGAAGAAGTCGT
GCTGCTTCATGTGGTCGGGGTAGCGGGCGAAGCACTGCAGGCCGTAGCCCAGGGTGGTCACGAGGGTGGG
CCAGGGCACGGGCAGCTTGCCGGTGGTGCAGATCAGCTTCAGGGTCAGCTTGCCGTAGGTGGCATCGCCC
TCGCCCTCGCCGGACACGCTGAACTTGTGGCCGTTTACGTCGCCGTCCAGCTCGACCAGGATGGGCACCA
CCCCGGTGAACAGCTCCTCGCCCTTGCTCACCATCGGATCCTTATCGTCATCGTCGTACAGATCACTTCC
ACCACTATTTGAGTGCATATTCAGGTATTTCGCATCCTGGCGATACTTCTTTGACAGGGAGGACAGGTTA
TTGGCTTTAGAATCTAAGGCGGAAAGCGCCTCTCCACGTTGAAGGACTTCTTCGATGTTGGCGACCATAA
TACGCTGCACATCTTGTAATTCCGTATTGATTGAGCCTAAGTTACGACGCGCACGACTACGCCCACCTTT
ATACAGTTCATCCATACCATGAGTAATACCAGCGGCGGTAACGAACTCTAAAAGGACCATATGGTCGCGT
TTCTCATTGGGGTCCTTAGACAGGGCTGACTGTGTGCTCAAATAGTGATTATCAGGTAAAAGGACGGGGC
CATCTCCAATTGGTGTGTTTTGCTGGTAATGGTCTGCAAGCTGGACGCTTCCATCCTCAATGTTGTGACG
AATCTTGAAATTTGCCTTGATTCCGTTTTTTTGTTTATCAGCCGTGATGTAGACGTTATGAGAGATATAG
TTGTATTCTAATTTATGTCCTAAGATGTTGCCATCCTCTTTAAAGTCGATACCCTTCAACTCAATGCGAT
TAACAAGAGTATCTCCCTCAAACTTAACCTCGGCGCGGGTCTTATAGTTTCCATCATCTTTAAAAAAAAT
GGTGCGTTCCTGGACGTAACCTTCTGGCATCGCGGACTTGAAAAAGTCGTGTTGTTTCATATGGTCAGGG
TAGCGAGCGAAACACTGCACGCCCCAGGCGAACGTAGTAACCAATGTAGGCCACGGTACTGGAAGCTTGC
CGGTAGTGCAAATAAATTTTAATGTCAACTTTCCGTACGTCGCATCGCCCTCTCCTTCCCCAGATACGGA
AAACTTGTGACCATTCACATCGCCATCCAGTTCTACAAGAATGGGGACCACGCCGGTAAACAATTCCTCC
CCCTTAGACATCAAGTCTTCCTCAGAGATAAGTTTTTGTTCCATGTATATCTCCTTCTTAAAGTTAAACA
AAATTATTTCTAGAGGGGAATTGTTATCCGCTCACAATTCCCCTATAGTGAGTCGTATTAATTTCGCGGG
ATCGAGATCTCGATCCTCTACGCCGGACGCATCGTGGCCGGCATCACCGGCGCCACAGGTGCGGTTGCTG
GCGCCTATATCGCCGACATCACCGATGGGGAAGATCGGGCTCGCCACTTCGGGCTCATGAGCGCTTGTTT
CGGCGTGGGTATGGTGGCAGGCCCCGTGGCCGGGGGACTGTTGGGCGCCATCTCCTTGCATGCACCATTC
CTTGCGGCGGCGGTGCTCAACGGCCTCAACCTACTACTGGGCTGCTTCCTAATGCAGGAGTCGCATAAGG
GAGAGCGTCGAGATCCCGGACACCATCGAATGGCGCAAAACCTTTCGCGGTATGGCATGATAGCGCCCGG
AAGAGAGTCAATTCAGGGTGGTGAATGTGAAACCAGTAACGTTATACGATGTCGCAGAGTATGCCGGTGT
CTCTTATCAGACCGTTTCCCGCGTGGTGAACCAGGCCAGCCACGTTTCTGCGAAAACGCGGGAAAAAGTG
GAAGCGGCGATGGCGGAGCTGAATTACATTCCCAACCGCGTGGCACAACAACTGGCGGGCAAACAGTCGT
TGCTGATTGGCGTTGCCACCTCCAGTCTGGCCCTGCACGCGCCGTCGCAAATTGTCGCGGCGATTAAATC
TCGCGCCGATCAACTGGGTGCCAGCGTGGTGGTGTCGATGGTAGAACGAAGCGGCGTCGAAGCCTGTAAA
GCGGCGGTGCACAATCTTCTCGCGCAACGCGTCAGTGGGCTGATCATTAACTATCCGCTGGATGACCAGG
ATGCCATTGCTGTGGAAGCTGCCTGCACTAATGTTCCGGCGTTATTTCTTGATGTCTCTGACCAGACACC
CATCAACAGTATTATTTTCTCCCATGAAGACGGTACGCGACTGGGCGTGGAGCATCTGGTCGCATTGGGT
CACCAGCAAATCGCGCTGTTAGCGGGCCCATTAAGTTCTGTCTCGGCGCGTCTGCGTCTGGCTGGCTGGC
ATAAATATCTCACTCGCAATCAAATTCAGCCGATAGCGGAACGGGAAGGCGACTGGAGTGCCATGTCCGG
TTTTCAACAAACCATGCAAATGCTGAATGAGGGCATCGTTCCCACTGCGATGCTGGTTGCCAACGATCAG
ATGGCGCTGGGCGCAATGCGCGCCATTACCGAGTCCGGGCTGCGCGTTGGTGCGGATATCTCGGTAGTGG
GATACGACGATACCGAAGACAGCTCATGTTATATCCCGCCGTTAACCACCATCAAACAGGATTTTCGCCT
GCTGGGGCAAACCAGCGTGGACCGCTTGCTGCAACTCTCTCAGGGCCAGGCGGTGAAGGGCAATCAGCTG
TTGCCCGTCTCACTGGTGAAAAGAAAAACCACCCTGGCGCCCAATACGCAAACCGCCTCTCCCCGCGCGT
TGGCCGATTCATTAATGCAGCTGGCACGACAGGTTTCCCGACTGGAAAGCGGGCAGTGAGCGCAACGCAA
TTAATGTAAGTTAGCTCACTCATTAGGCACCGGGATCTCGACCGATGCCCTTGAGAGCCTTCAACCCAGT
CAGCTCCTTCCGGTGGGCGCGGGGCATGACTATCGTCGCCGCACTTATGACTGTCTTCTTTATCATGCAA
CTCGTAGGACAGGTGCCGGCAGCGCTCTGGGTCATTTTCGGCGAGGACCGCTTTCGCTGGAGCGCGACGA
TGATCGGCCTGTCGCTTGCGGTATTCGGAATCTTGCACGCCCTCGCTCAAGCCTTCGTCACTGGTCCCGC
CACCAAACGTTTCGGCGAGAAGCAGGCCATTATCGCCGGCATGGCGGCCCCACGGGTGCGCATGATCGTG
CTCCTGTCGTTGAGGACTCGGCTAGGCTGGCGGGGTTGCCTTACTGGTTAGCAGAATGAATCACCGATAC
GCGAGCGAACGTGAAGCGACTGCTGCTGCAAAACTTCTGCGACCTGAGCAACAACATGAATGGTCTTCGG
TTTCCGTGTTTCGTAAAGTCTGGAAACGCGGAAGTCAGCGCCCTGCACCATTATGTTCCGGATCTGCATC
GCAGGATGCTGCTGGCTACCCTGTGGAACACCTACATCTGTATTAACGAAGCGCTGGCATTGACCCTGAG
TGATTTTTCTCTGGTCCCGCCGCATCCATACCGCCAGTTGTTTACCCTCACAACGTTCCAGTAACCGGGC
ATGTTCATCATCAGTAACCCGTATCGTGAGCATCCTCTCTCGTTTCATCGGTATCATTACCCCCATGAAC
AGAAATCCCCCTTACACGTAGGCATCAGTGACCAAACAGGAAAAAACCGCCCTTAACATGGCCCGCTTTA
TCAGAAGCCAGACATTAACGCTTCTGGAGAAACTCAACGAGCTGGACGCGGATGAACAGGCAGACATCTG
TGAATCGCTTCACGACCACGCTGATGAGCTTTACCGCAGCTGCCTCGCGCGTTTCGGTGATGACGGTGAA
AACCTCTGACACATGCAGCTCCCGGAGACGGTCACAGCTTGTCTGTAAGCGGATGCCGGGAGCAGACAAG
CCCGTCAGGGCGCGTCAGCGGGTGTTGGCGGGTGTCGGGGCGCAGCCATGACCCAGTCACGTAGCGATAG
CGGAGTGTATACTGGCTTAACTATGCGGCATCAGAGCAGATTGTACTGAGAGTGCACCATTGCGGTGTGA
AATACCGCACAGATGCGTAAGGAGAAAATACCGCATCAGGCGCTCTTCCGCTTCCTCGCTCACTGACTCG
CTGCGCTCGGTCGTTCGGCTGCGGCGAGCGGTATCAGCTCACTCAAAGGCGGTAATACGGTTATCCACAG
AATCAGGGGATAACGCAGGAAAGAACATGTGAGCAAAAGGCCAGCAAAAGGCCAGGAACCGTAAAAAGGC
CGCGTTGCTGGCGTTTTTCCATAGGCTCCGCCCCCCTGACGAGCATCACAAAAATCGACGCTCAAGTCAG
AGGTGGCGAAACCCGACAGGACTATAAAGATACCAGGCGTTTCCCCCTGGAAGCTCCCTCGTGCGCTCTC
CTGTTCCGACCCTGCCGCTTACCGGATACCTGTCCGCCTTTCTCCCTTCGGGAAGCGTGGCGCTTTCTCA
TAGCTCACGCTGTAGGTATCTCAGTTCGGTGTAGGTCGTTCGCTCCAAGCTGGGCTGTGTGCACGAACCC
CCCGTTCAGCCCGACCGCTGCGCCTTATCCGGTAACTATCGTCTTGAGTCCAACCCGGTAAGACACGACT
TATCGCCACTGGCAGCAGCCACTGGTAACAGGATTAGCAGAGCGAGGTATGTAGGCGGTGCTACAGAGTT
CTTGAAGTGGTGGCCTAACTACGGCTACACTAGAAGGACAGTATTTGGTATCTGCGCTCTGCTGAAGCCA
GTTACCTTCGGAAAAAGAGTTGGTAGCTCTTGATCCGGCAAACAAACCACCGCTGGTAGCGGTGGTTTTT
TTGTTTGCAAGCAGCAGATTACGCGCAGAAAAAAAGGATCTCAAGAAGATCCTTTGATCTTTTCTACGGG
GTCTGACGCTCAGTGGAACGAAAACTCACGTTAAGGGATTTTGGTCATGAACAATAAAACTGTCTGCTTA
CATAAACAGTAATACAAGGGGTGTTATGAGCCATATTCAACGGGAAACGTCTTGCTCTAGGCCGCGATTA
AATTCCAACATGGATGCTGATTTATATGGGTATAAATGGGCTCGCGATAATGTCGGGCAATCAGGTGCGA
CAATCTATCGATTGTATGGGAAGCCCGATGCGCCAGAGTTGTTTCTGAAACATGGCAAAGGTAGCGTTGC
CAATGATGTTACAGATGAGATGGTCAGACTAAACTGGCTGACGGAATTTATGCCTCTTCCGACCATCAAG
CATTTTATCCGTACTCCTGATGATGCATGGTTACTCACCACTGCGATCCCCGGGAAAACAGCATTCCAGG
TATTAGAAGAATATCCTGATTCAGGTGAAAATATTGTTGATGCGCTGGCAGTGTTCCTGCGCCGGTTGCA
TTCGATTCCTGTTTGTAATTGTCCTTTTAACAGCGATCGCGTATTTCGTCTCGCTCAGGCGCAATCACGA
ATGAATAACGGTTTGGTTGATGCGAGTGATTTTGATGACGAGCGTAATGGCTGGCCTGTTGAACAAGTCT
GGAAAGAAATGCATAAACTTTTGCCATTCTCACCGGATTCAGTCGTCACTCATGGTGATTTCTCACTTGA
TAACCTTATTTTTGACGAGGGGAAATTAATAGGTTGTATTGATGTTGGACGAGTCGGAATCGCAGACCGA
TACCAGGATCTTGCCATCCTATGGAACTGCCTCGGTGAGTTTTCTCCTTCATTACAGAAACGGCTTTTTC
AAAAATATGGTATTGATAATCCTGATATGAATAAATTGCAGTTTCATTTGATGCTCGATGAGTTTTTCTA
AGAATTAATTCATGAGCGGATACATATTTGAATGTATTTAGAAAAATAAACAAATAGGGGTTCCGCGCAC
ATTTCCCCGAAAAGTGCCACCTAAATTGTAAGCGTTAATATTTTGTTAAAATTCGCGTTAAATTTTTGTT
AAATCAGCTCATTTTTTAACCAATAGGCCGAAATCGGCAAAATCCCTTATAAATCAAAAGAATAGACCGA
GATAGGGT
[37 nt withheld, positions 6589-6625]
AAAGAACGTGGACTCCAACGTCAAAGG
[49 nt withheld, positions 6653-6701]
T
[91 nt withheld, positions 6703-6793]
G
[124 nt withheld, positions 6795-6918]
CCCATTCGCCA
Features (pLannotate 1.2.2; 22 found; start..end, strand, type, name):
     26..73      -  terminator     T7 terminator: transcription terminator for bacteriophage T7 RNA polymerase
     81..130     -  CDS            SET1 (fragment): solubility-enhancement tag derived from T7 phage gene 10B
    140..157     -  CDS            9xHis (fragment): 9xHis affinity tag
    158..874     -  CDS            Venus: Venus is a basic (constitutively fluorescent) yellow fluorescent protein published in 2002, derived from Aequorea victoria. It is reported to be a rapidly-maturing weak dimer with moderate acid sensitivity.
    881..904     -  CDS            Xpress™ tag: Xpress™ epitope tag, including an enterokinase recognition and cleavage site
    920..1108    -  CDS            Sec22b (fragment): SC22B_CRIGR - Also known as Ers-24 From Cricetulus griseus (Chinese hamster) (Cricetulus barabensis griseus).
   1118..1831    -  CDS            W1C: W1C is a basic (constitutively fluorescent) cyan fluorescent protein published in 1998, derived from Aequorea victoria.
   1870..1892    -  RBS            RBS: efficient ribosome binding site from bacteriophage T7 gene 10 (Olins and Rangwala, 1989)
   1907..1931    -  protein_bind   lac operator: The lac repressor binds to the lac operator to inhibit transcription in E. coli. This inhibition can be relieved by adding lactose or isopropyl-β-D-thiogalactopyranoside (IPTG). lac repressor encoded by lacI
   1932..1950    -  promoter       T7 promoter: promoter for bacteriophage T7 RNA polymerase
   1972..2251    +  CDS            TcR (fragment): tetracycline efflux protein; tet; confers resistance to tetracycline
   2259..2336    +  promoter       lacI promoter: lacI
   2337..3419    +  CDS            lacI: lac repressor; lacI; The lac repressor binds to the lac operator to inhibit transcription in E. coli. This inhibition can be relieved by adding lactose or isopropyl-β-D-thiogalactopyranoside (IPTG).
   3432..3453    +  protein_bind   CAP binding site: CAP binding activates transcription in the presence of cAMP. E. coli catabolite activator protein
   3468..3759    +  CDS            TcR (fragment): tetracycline efflux protein; tet; confers resistance to tetracycline
   3831..4211    -  CDS            YPB1_ECOLX: Protein predicted: Swiss-Prot protein existence level 4. From Escherichia coli.
   4228..4419    +  CDS            rop: Rop protein, which maintains plasmids at low copy number; rop
   4521..4660    +  misc_feature   bom: basis of mobility region from pBR322
   4846..5434    -  rep_origin     ori: high-copy-number ColE1/pMB1/pBR322/pUC origin of replication
   5556..6371    +  CDS            KanR: aminoglycoside phosphotransferase; aph(3')-Ia; confers resistance to kanamycin in bacteria or G418 (Geneticin®) in eukaryotes
   6380..6437    -  promoter       AmpR promoter (fragment): bla
   6490..6918    -  rep_origin     f1 ori (sequence partly withheld): f1 bacteriophage origin of replication; arrow indicates direction of (+) strand synthesis
