[The description below was written by a language model from this plasmid's Addgene catalogue record and pLannotate feature annotations shown in this document.]
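Description:
pET-CVm-Sec22b is a 6.9 kb pET-type bacterial expression plasmid built on a pBR322-derived backbone. It replicates in E. coli from a ColE1/pMB1-family origin accompanied by the rop gene and the bom mobility region, and it is selected with kanamycin through an aminoglycoside phosphotransferase marker. The catalogue lists it as high copy, although rop normally moderates copy number. An f1 phage origin is also present, as are short non-functional tetracycline-resistance remnants left over from pBR322.

The payload is a synthetic fusion protein in which eCFP and mVenus flank a short segment of the SNARE protein Sec22b (residues A131–H190). The catalogue records an N-terminal myc tag and a C-terminal 6xHis tag. The automated annotation detects the histidine tag after Venus, does not call a myc tag, and marks an Xpress/enterokinase-type epitope between the Sec22b fragment and Venus. The annotation matches the cyan protein to a related Aequorea variant and the Sec22b piece to a hamster orthologue by similarity only, as the record gives the insert's species as synthetic. Expression is driven by a T7 promoter with an adjacent lac operator and the T7 gene 10 ribosome binding site, and it ends at a T7 terminator. The plasmid-borne lacI supplies repressor, so transcription is IPTG-inducible in hosts that provide T7 RNA polymerase. The depositor notes a T186N substitution in mVenus that is not known to affect function.

A cyan and yellow fluorescent protein pair bridged by a candidate cleavage sequence is the typical layout of a FRET protease substrate, in which cleavage of the linker separates donor from acceptor. Given the associated work on evolving botulinum neurotoxin proteases with reprogrammed specificity, the purified protein plausibly serves as a Sec22b cleavage reporter. The record itself states only that the plasmid expresses the fusion in bacteria.
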