Addgene plasmid #168029: pET-CVm-Sec22b
Purpose: Expresses eCFP-Sec22b(A131-H190)-mVenus in bacterial cells
Depositing lab: David Liu. Depositing organization: Broad Institute. Publication: Phage-assisted evolution of botulinum neurotoxin proteases with reprogrammed specificity. Blum TR, Liu H, Packer MS, Xiong X, Lee PG, Zhang S, Richter M, Minasov G, Satchell KJF, Dong M, Liu DR. Science. 2021 Feb 19;371(6531):803-810. doi: 10.1126/science.abf5972. PubMed 33602850.
Backbone
  Vector backbone: pET (pBR322)
  Backbone manufacturer: David Liu Lab
  Vector type: Bacterial Expression
Growth in bacteria
  Bacterial resistance: Kanamycin, 50 μg/mL
  Growth temperature: 37°C
  Growth strain: DH5alpha
  Copy number: High Copy
Gene/Insert
  Gene/Insert name: eCFP-Sec22b(A131-H190)-mVenus
  Species: Synthetic
  Tag / fusion protein: myc (N terminal on insert); Hisx6 (C terminal on insert)
  Cloning method: Ligation Independent Cloning
Terms and licenses: Academic/Nonprofit Terms; Industry Terms: Not Available to Industry
Depositor comments: Please note: Plasmid contains a T186N mutation in mVenus. This mutation is not known to affect plasmid function.
How to cite: pET-CVm-Sec22b was a gift from David Liu (Addgene plasmid # 168029 ; http://n2t.net/addgene:168029 ; RRID:Addgene_168029)
